>Addgene plasmid #124966 | AV0hSynWS | addgene full sequence | sequence record 243873 | Addgene NGS Result
AGCGGCCGCGCTAGCGGATCCGGTACCTTCTCGACTGCGCTCTCAGGCACGACACGACTCCTCCGCTGCC
CACCGCAGACTGAGGCAGCGCTGAGTCGCCGGCGCCGCAGCGCAGATGGTCGCGCCCGTGCCCCCCTATC
TCGCGCCTCGCGTGGTGCGGTCCGGCTGGGCCGGCGGCGGCGCGGACGCGACCAAGGTGGCCGGGAAGGG
GAGTTTGCGGGGGACCGGCGAGTGACGTCAGCGCGCCTTCAGTGCTGAGGCGGCGGTGGCGCGCGCCGCC
AGGCGGGGGCGAAGGCACTGTCCGCGGTGCTGAAGCTGGCAGTGCGCACGCGCCTCGCCGCATCCTGTTT
CCCCTCCCCCTCTCTGATAGGGGATGCGCAATTTGGGGAATGGGGGTTGGGTGCTTGTCCAGTGGGTCGG
GGTCGGTCGTCAGGTAGGCACCCCCACCCCGCCTCATCCTGGTCCTAAAACCCACTTGCACTCATACGCA
GGGCCCTCTGCAGGGCCGCAGGAACCCCTAGTGATGGAGTTGGCCACTCCCTCTCTGCGCGCTCGCTCGC
TCACTGAGGCCGGGCGACCAAAGGTCGCCCGACGCCCGGGCTTTGCCCGGGCGGCCTCAGTGAGCGAGCG
AGCGCGCAGCTGCCTGCAGGGGCGCCTGATGCGGTATTTTCTCCTTACGCATCTGTGCGGTATTTCACAC
CGCATA
[95 nt withheld, positions 707-801]
T
[46 nt withheld, positions 803-848]
C
[141 nt withheld, positions 850-990]
CCTTTGACGTTGGAGTCCACGTTCTTT
[37 nt withheld, positions 1018-1054]
ACTCTATCTCGGGCTATTCTTTTGATTTATAAGGGATTTTGCCGATTTCGGTCTATTGGTTAAAAAATGA
GCTGATTTAACAAAAATTTAACGCGAATTTTAACAAAATATTAACGTTTACAATTTTATGGTGCACTCTC
AGTACAATCTGCTCTGATGCCGCATAGTTAAGCCAGCCCCGACACCCGCCAACACCCGCTGACGCGCCCT
GACGGGCTTGTCTGCTCCCGGCATCCGCTTACAGACAAGCTGTGACCGTCTCCGGGAGCTGCATGTGTCA
GAGGTTTTCACCGTCATCACCGAAACGCGCGAGACGAAAGGGCCTCGTGATACGCCTATTTTTATAGGTT
AATGTCATGATAATAATGGTTTCTTAGACGTCAGGTGGCACTTTTCGGGGAAATGTGCGCGGAACCCCTA
TTTGTTTATTTTTCTAAATACATTCAAATATGTATCCGCTCATGAGACAATAACCCTGATAAATGCTTCA
ATAATATTGAAAAAGGAAGAGTATGAGTATTCAACATTTCCGTGTCGCCCTTATTCCCTTTTTTGCGGCA
TTTTGCCTTCCTGTTTTTGCTCACCCAGAAACGCTGGTGAAAGTAAAAGATGCTGAAGATCAGTTGGGTG
CACGAGTGGGTTACATCGAACTGGATCTCAACAGCGGTAAGATCCTTGAGAGTTTTCGCCCCGAAGAACG
TTTTCCAATGATGAGCACTTTTAAAGTTCTGCTATGTGGCGCGGTATTATCCCGTATTGACGCCGGGCAA
GAGCAACTCGGTCGCCGCATACACTATTCTCAGAATGACTTGGTTGAGTACTCACCAGTCACAGAAAAGC
ATCTTACGGATGGCATGACAGTAAGAGAATTATGCAGTGCTGCCATAACCATGAGTGATAACACTGCGGC
CAACTTACTTCTGACAACGATCGGAGGACCGAAGGAGCTAACCGCTTTTTTGCACAACATGGGGGATCAT
GTAACTCGCCTTGATCGTTGGGAACCGGAGCTGAATGAAGCCATACCAAACGACGAGCGTGACACCACGA
TGCCTGTAGCAATGGCAACAACGTTGCGCAAACTATTAACTGGCGAACTACTTACTCTAGCTTCCCGGCA
ACAATTAATAGACTGGATGGAGGCGGATAAAGTTGCAGGACCACTTCTGCGCTCGGCCCTTCCGGCTGGC
TGGTTTATTGCTGATAAATCTGGAGCCGGTGAGCGTGGGTCTCGCGGTATCATTGCAGCACTGGGGCCAG
ATGGTAAGCCCTCCCGTATCGTAGTTATCTACACGACGGGGAGTCAGGCAACTATGGATGAACGAAATAG
ACAGATCGCTGAGATAGGTGCCTCACTGATTAAGCATTGGTAACTGTCAGACCAAGTTTACTCATATATA
CTTTAGATTGATTTAAAACTTCATTTTTAATTTAAAAGGATCTAGGTGAAGATCCTTTTTGATAATCTCA
TGACCAAAATCCCTTAACGTGAGTTTTCGTTCCACTGAGCGTCAGACCCCGTAGAAAAGATCAAAGGATC
TTCTTGAGATCCTTTTTTTCTGCGCGTAATCTGCTGCTTGCAAACAAAAAAACCACCGCTACCAGCGGTG
GTTTGTTTGCCGGATCAAGAGCTACCAACTCTTTTTCCGAAGGTAACTGGCTTCAGCAGAGCGCAGATAC
CAAATACTGTTCTTCTAGTGTAGCCGTAGTTAGGCCACCACTTCAAGAACTCTGTAGCACCGCCTACATA
CCTCGCTCTGCTAATCCTGTTACCAGTGGCTGCTGCCAGTGGCGATAAGTCGTGTCTTACCGGGTTGGAC
TCAAGACGATAGTTACCGGATAAGGCGCAGCGGTCGGGCTGAACGGGGGGTTCGTGCACACAGCCCAGCT
TGGAGCGAACGACCTACACCGAACTGAGATACCTACAGCGTGAGCTATGAGAAAGCGCCACGCTTCCCGA
AGGGAGAAAGGCGGACAGGTATCCGGTAAGCGGCAGGGTCGGAACAGGAGAGCGCACGAGGGAGCTTCCA
GGGGGAAACGCCTGGTATCTTTATAGTCCTGTCGGGTTTCGCCACCTCTGACTTGAGCGTCGATTTTTGT
GATGCTCGTCAGGGGGGCGGAGCCTATGGAAAAACGCCAGCAACGCGGCCTTTTTACGGTTCCTGGCCTT
TTGCTGGCCTTTTGCTCACATGTCCTGCAGGCAGCTGCGCGCTCGCTCGCTCACTGAGGCCGCCCGGGCG
TCGGGCGACCTTTGGTCGCCCGGCCTCAGTGAGCGAGCGAGCGCGCAGAGAGGGAGTGGCCAACTCCATC
ACTAGGGGTTCCTGCGGCCACTAGAATGCAGTGAAAAAAATGCTTTATTTGTGAAATTTGTGATGCTATT
GCTTTATTTGTAACCATTATAAGCTGCAATAAACAAGTTCTAGTCACTTACTTATCGATGCGGGGAGGCG
GCCCAAAGGGAGATCCGACTCGTCTGAGGGCGAAGGCGAAGACGCGGAAGAGGCCGCAGAGCCGGCAGCA
GGCCGCGGGAAGGAAGGTCCGCTGGATTGAGGGCCGAAGGGACGTAGCAGAAGGACGTCCCGCGCAGAAT
CCAGGTGGCAACACAGGCGAGCAGCCAAGGAAAGGACGATGATTTCCCCGACAACACCACGGAATTGTCA
GTGCCCAACAGCCGAGCCCCTGTCCAGCAGCGGGCAAGGCAGGCGGCGATGAGTTCCGCCGTGGCAATAG
GGAGGGGGAAAGCGAAAGTCCCGGAAAGGAGCTGACAGGTGGTGGCAATGCCCCAACCAGTGGGGGTTGC
GTCAGCAAACACAGTGCACACCACGCCACGTTGCCTGACAACGGGCCACAACTCCTCATAAAGAGACAGC
AACCAGGATTTATACAAGGAGGAGAAAATGAAAGCCATACGGGAAGCAATAGCATGATACAAAGGCATTA
AAGCAGCGTATCCACATAGCGTAAAAGGAGCAACATAGTTAAGAATACCAGTCAATCTTTCACAAATTTT
GTAATCCAGAGGTTGATTATCGATAGAATTCTCG
Features (pLannotate 1.2.2; 13 found; start..end, strand, type, name):
     35..482     -  promoter       hSyn promoter: human synapsin I promoter; confers neuron-specific expression (Kügler et al., 2003)
    510..650     +  repeat_region  AAV2 ITR: inverted terminal repeat of adeno-associated virus serotype 2 inverted
    655..706     -  misc_feature   bom (fragment): basis of mobility region from pBR322
    725..1180    +  rep_origin     f1 ori (sequence partly withheld): f1 bacteriophage origin of replication; arrow indicates direction of (+) strand synthesis
   1181..1230    -  misc_feature   bom (fragment): basis of mobility region from pBR322
   1332..1367    -  CDS            rop (fragment): Rop protein, which maintains plasmids at low copy number; rop
   1462..1566    +  promoter       AmpR promoter: bla
   1567..2427    +  CDS            AmpR: β-lactamase; bla; confers resistance to ampicillin, carbenicillin, and related antibiotics
   2598..3186    +  rep_origin     ori: high-copy-number ColE1/pMB1/pBR322/pUC origin of replication
   3259..3286    +  repeat_region  AAV2 ITR (fragment): inverted terminal repeat of adeno-associated virus serotype 2 inverted
   3315..3342    +  repeat_region  AAV2 ITR (fragment): inverted terminal repeat of adeno-associated virus serotype 2 inverted
   3392..3473    -  polyA_signal   SV40 poly(A) signal: SV40 polyadenylation signal
   3494..4082    -  misc_feature   WPRE: woodchuck hepatitis virus posttranscriptional regulatory element
