[The description below was written by a language model from this plasmid's Addgene catalogue record and pLannotate feature annotations shown in this document.]
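Description:
AV0hSynWS is an empty AAV transfer (cis) plasmid of about 4.1 kb, designed to receive a gene of interest for neuron-restricted expression after packaging into recombinant adeno-associated virus. It is propagated in E. coli under ampicillin selection. The feature table shows a β-lactamase gene with its own promoter, a high-copy ColE1/pUC-type origin and an f1 phage origin, along with short remnants of the pBR322 bom and rop regions that are not functional units. The recommended recombination-deficient host strain reflects the tendency of ITR repeats to rearrange in bacteria.

The expression cassette lies on the minus strand of the circular sequence and spans the numbering origin. It consists of the human synapsin I (hSyn) promoter, followed by WPRE and an SV40 polyadenylation signal. No coding sequence is present, and the insertion point would be the short gap between the promoter and WPRE, although the record does not annotate specific cloning sites. The hSyn promoter confers neuron-specific transcription. WPRE enhances transcript stability and expression, and the SV40 signal terminates and polyadenylates the message. The cassette is flanked by AAV2 inverted terminal repeats, which are the cis elements needed for genome replication and encapsidation when rep/cap and helper functions are supplied in trans. One ITR is annotated in full, while the other is detected only as two short fragments. This may reflect the difficulty of sequencing and annotating these hairpin repeats, or a truncation; the record does not distinguish between them.

The small size of the regulatory elements leaves much of AAV's limited packaging capacity for the transgene. The stated purpose is expression of a user-supplied gene in neurons.
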