Addgene plasmid #124966: AV0hSynWS
Purpose: (Empty Backbone) Express gene of interest in neurons
Depositing lab: Kazuhiro Oka. Depositing organization: Baylor College of Medicine.
Backbone
  Vector backbone: AV0hSynWS
  Backbone size (bp): 4109
  Vector type: AAV
Growth in bacteria
  Bacterial resistance: Ampicillin, 100 μg/mL
  Growth temperature: 37°C
  Growth strain: NEB Stable
  Copy number: High Copy
Gene/Insert
  Gene/Insert name: None
Terms and licenses: Academic/Nonprofit Terms; Industry Terms: Not Available to Industry
How to cite: AV0hSynWS was a gift from Kazuhiro Oka (Addgene plasmid # 124966 ; http://n2t.net/addgene:124966 ; RRID:Addgene_124966)
